Addgene plasmid #224697: pET21b(+)_SARS-CoV-2_3CLpro_Q306A-HIS
Purpose: Bacterial Expression and Purification of SARS-CoV-2 3CLpro active protease with His-tag
Depositing lab: Christopher Overall. Depositing organization: University of British Columbia. Publication: SARS-CoV-2 3CL(pro) (main protease) regulates caspase activation of gasdermin-D/E pores leading to secretion and extracellular activity of 3CL(pro). Grin PM, Baid K, de Jesus HCR, Kozarac N, Bell PA, Jiang SZ, Kappelhoff R, Butler GS, Leborgne NGF, Pan C, Pablos I, Machado Y, Vederas JC, Kim H, Benarafa C, Banerjee A, Overall CM. Cell Rep. 2024 Dec 24;43(12):115080. doi: 10.1016/j.celrep.2024.115080. Epub 2024 Dec 12. PubMed 39673710.
Backbone
  Vector backbone: pET21b(+)
  Backbone manufacturer: Novagen
  Backbone size w/o insert (bp): 5400
  Total vector size (bp): 6345
  Vector type: Bacterial Expression
Growth in bacteria
  Bacterial resistance: Ampicillin, 100 μg/mL
  Growth temperature: 37°C
  Growth strain: DH5alpha
  Growth instructions: BL21(DE3) for expression.
  Copy number: Low Copy
Gene/Insert
  Gene/Insert name: SARS-CoV-2 3C-like proteinase (ORF1ab Severe acute respiratory syndrome coronavirus 2) (alt names: nsp5A_3CLpro and nsp5B_3CLpro; main proteinase (Mpro))
  Species: SARS-CoV-2 virus
  Insert size (bp): 945
  Mutation: silent mutation C to T at position 10546 (eliminating NdeI site); codon CAA for Q306 to codon GCA for A306 (eliminating natural 3CL autocleavage site)
  GenBank ID: NC_045512.2
  Entrez Gene: ORF1ab (a.k.a. GU280_gp01)
  Promoter: T7
  Tag / fusion protein: Gly-Gly-6xHis (C terminal on insert)
  Cloning method: Gene Synthesis
  Sequencing primers: 5′ TAATACGACTCACTATAGGG; 3′ GCTAGTTATTGCTCAGCGG
Terms and licenses: Academic/Nonprofit Terms; Industry Terms
Depositor comments: Silent mutation in the original sequence to delete a second NdeI site as NdeI was needed for cloning; codon coding for Q306 was mutated to codon coding for A306 to delete natural cleavage site of the 3CL-protease; two codons for glycine as a linker before the c-terminal 6x histag.
How to cite: pET21b(+)_SARS-CoV-2_3CLpro_Q306A-HIS was a gift from Christopher Overall (Addgene plasmid # 224697 ; http://n2t.net/addgene:224697 ; RRID:Addgene_224697)
