[The description below was written by a language model from this plasmid's Addgene catalogue record and pLannotate feature annotations shown in this document.]
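Description:
pET21b(+)_SARS-CoV-2_3CLpro_Q306A-HIS is a bacterial expression plasmid built on the Novagen pET21b(+) backbone for producing and purifying active SARS-CoV-2 3C-like (main) protease, nsp5, in E. coli. The roughly 6.3 kb plasmid carries a pBR322-type origin together with the bom region and the rop gene, consistent with its listing as low copy, plus an f1 origin for single-stranded DNA production. It is selected with ampicillin through β-lactamase. The annotated tetracycline-resistance fragments are nonfunctional remnants of the pBR322 lineage.

The synthesized 945 bp insert sits downstream of a T7 promoter with an adjacent lac operator and the T7 gene 10 ribosome binding site, and is followed by the T7 terminator. The plasmid-borne lacI supplies repressor, so expression is held off until induced with IPTG in a host providing T7 RNA polymerase; the record names BL21(DE3) for expression and DH5alpha for propagation. The feature table matches the coding region to the SARS-CoV-2 replicase polyprotein; the nsp10 text in that annotation is a generic note on the polyprotein entry, not a description of the insert.

Two deliberate changes were made. A silent C-to-T substitution removes an internal NdeI site so that NdeI could be used for cloning, and Q306 is changed to alanine to destroy the protease's natural C-terminal autocleavage site. This keeps the enzyme from cutting off its own C-terminal tag, a Gly-Gly linker followed by 6xHis, which allows metal-affinity purification. A second His-tag hit further downstream probably corresponds to the vector's own His sequence, though the record does not say whether it is translated.
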