Features (pLannotate 1.2.2; 20 found; start..end, strand, type, name):
     12..440     +  rep_origin     f1 ori (sequence partly withheld): f1 bacteriophage origin of replication; arrow indicates direction of (+) strand synthesis
    493..597     +  promoter       AmpR promoter: bla
    598..1458    +  CDS            AmpR: β-lactamase; bla; confers resistance to ampicillin, carbenicillin, and related antibiotics
   1629..2217    +  rep_origin     ori: high-copy-number ColE1/pMB1/pBR322/pUC origin of replication
   2403..2542    -  misc_feature   bom: basis of mobility region from pBR322
   2644..2835    -  CDS            rop: Rop protein, which maintains plasmids at low copy number; rop
   2852..3232    +  CDS            YPB1_ECOLX: Protein predicted: Swiss-Prot protein existence level 4. From Escherichia coli.
   3304..3595    -  CDS            TcR (fragment): tetracycline efflux protein; tet; confers resistance to tetracycline
   3610..3631    -  protein_bind   CAP binding site: CAP binding activates transcription in the presence of cAMP. E. coli catabolite activator protein
   3644..4726    -  CDS            lacI: lac repressor; lacI; The lac repressor binds to the lac operator to inhibit transcription in E. coli. This inhibition can be relieved by adding lactose or isopropyl-β-D-thiogalactopyranoside (IPTG).
   4727..4804    -  promoter       lacI promoter: lacI
   4812..5091    -  CDS            TcR (fragment): tetracycline efflux protein; tet; confers resistance to tetracycline
   5113..5131    +  promoter       T7 promoter: promoter for bacteriophage T7 RNA polymerase
   5132..5156    +  protein_bind   lac operator: The lac repressor binds to the lac operator to inhibit transcription in E. coli. This inhibition can be relieved by adding lactose or isopropyl-β-D-thiogalactopyranoside (IPTG). lac repressor encoded by lacI
   5171..5193    +  RBS            RBS: efficient ribosome binding site from bacteriophage T7 gene 10 (Olins and Rangwala, 1989)
   5204..6118    +  CDS            R1A_SARS2 (fragment) (sequence withheld): Experimental evidence at protein level: Swiss-Prot protein existence level 1. [Non-structural protein 10]: Plays a pivotal role in viral transcription by stimulating both nsp14 3'-5' exoribonuclease and nsp16 2'-O-methyltransferase activities. Therefore plays an essential role in viral mRNAs cap methylation. From Severe acute respiratory syndrome coronavirus 2 (2019-nCoV) (SARS-CoV-2).
   6128..6145    +  CDS            capTEV™ (fragment): composite tag for in vivo biotinylation, TEV protease cleavage, and 6xHis tagging
   6195..6212    +  CDS            9xHis (fragment): 9xHis affinity tag
   6222..6271    +  CDS            SET1 (fragment): solubility-enhancement tag derived from T7 phage gene 10B
   6279..6326    +  terminator     T7 terminator: transcription terminator for bacteriophage T7 RNA polymerase
>Addgene plasmid #224697 | pET21b(+)_SARS-CoV-2_3CLpro_Q306A-HIS | addgene full sequence | sequence record 444276 | Addgene NGS Result
TGGCGAATGGG
[124 nt withheld, positions 12-135]
C
[91 nt withheld, positions 137-227]
A
[49 nt withheld, positions 229-277]
CCTTTGACGTTGGAGTCCACGTTCTTT
[37 nt withheld, positions 305-341]
ACCCTATCTCGGTCTATTCTTTTGATTTATAAGGGATTTTGCCGATTTCGGCCTATTGGTTAAAAAATGA
GCTGATTTAACAAAAATTTAACGCGAATTTTAACAAAATATTAACGCTTACAATTTAGGTGGCACTTTTC
GGGGAAATGTGCGCGGAACCCCTATTTGTTTATTTTTCTAAATACATTCAAATATGTATCCGCTCATGAG
ACAATAACCCTGATAAATGCTTCAATAATATTGAAAAAGGAAGAGTATGAGTATTCAACATTTCCGTGTC
GCCCTTATTCCCTTTTTTGCGGCATTTTGCCTTCCTGTTTTTGCTCACCCAGAAACGCTGGTGAAAGTAA
AAGATGCTGAAGATCAGTTGGGTGCACGAGTGGGTTACATCGAACTGGATCTCAACAGCGGTAAGATCCT
TGAGAGTTTTCGCCCCGAAGAACGTTTTCCAATGATGAGCACTTTTAAAGTTCTGCTATGTGGCGCGGTA
TTATCCCGTATTGACGCCGGGCAAGAGCAACTCGGTCGCCGCATACACTATTCTCAGAATGACTTGGTTG
AGTACTCACCAGTCACAGAAAAGCATCTTACGGATGGCATGACAGTAAGAGAATTATGCAGTGCTGCCAT
AACCATGAGTGATAACACTGCGGCCAACTTACTTCTGACAACGATCGGAGGACCGAAGGAGCTAACCGCT
TTTTTGCACAACATGGGGGATCATGTAACTCGCCTTGATCGTTGGGAACCGGAGCTGAATGAAGCCATAC
CAAACGACGAGCGTGACACCACGATGCCTGCAGCAATGGCAACAACGTTGCGCAAACTATTAACTGGCGA
ACTACTTACTCTAGCTTCCCGGCAACAATTAATAGACTGGATGGAGGCGGATAAAGTTGCAGGACCACTT
CTGCGCTCGGCCCTTCCGGCTGGCTGGTTTATTGCTGATAAATCTGGAGCCGGTGAGCGTGGGTCTCGCG
GTATCATTGCAGCACTGGGGCCAGATGGTAAGCCCTCCCGTATCGTAGTTATCTACACGACGGGGAGTCA
GGCAACTATGGATGAACGAAATAGACAGATCGCTGAGATAGGTGCCTCACTGATTAAGCATTGGTAACTG
TCAGACCAAGTTTACTCATATATACTTTAGATTGATTTAAAACTTCATTTTTAATTTAAAAGGATCTAGG
TGAAGATCCTTTTTGATAATCTCATGACCAAAATCCCTTAACGTGAGTTTTCGTTCCACTGAGCGTCAGA
CCCCGTAGAAAAGATCAAAGGATCTTCTTGAGATCCTTTTTTTCTGCGCGTAATCTGCTGCTTGCAAACA
AAAAAACCACCGCTACCAGCGGTGGTTTGTTTGCCGGATCAAGAGCTACCAACTCTTTTTCCGAAGGTAA
CTGGCTTCAGCAGAGCGCAGATACCAAATACTGTCCTTCTAGTGTAGCCGTAGTTAGGCCACCACTTCAA
GAACTCTGTAGCACCGCCTACATACCTCGCTCTGCTAATCCTGTTACCAGTGGCTGCTGCCAGTGGCGAT
AAGTCGTGTCTTACCGGGTTGGACTCAAGACGATAGTTACCGGATAAGGCGCAGCGGTCGGGCTGAACGG
GGGGTTCGTGCACACAGCCCAGCTTGGAGCGAACGACCTACACCGAACTGAGATACCTACAGCGTGAGCT
ATGAGAAAGCGCCACGCTTCCCGAAGGGAGAAAGGCGGACAGGTATCCGGTAAGCGGCAGGGTCGGAACA
GGAGAGCGCACGAGGGAGCTTCCAGGGGGAAACGCCTGGTATCTTTATAGTCCTGTCGGGTTTCGCCACC
TCTGACTTGAGCGTCGATTTTTGTGATGCTCGTCAGGGGGGCGGAGCCTATGGAAAAACGCCAGCAACGC
GGCCTTTTTACGGTTCCTGGCCTTTTGCTGGCCTTTTGCTCACATGTTCTTTCCTGCGTTATCCCCTGAT
TCTGTGGATAACCGTATTACCGCCTTTGAGTGAGCTGATACCGCTCGCCGCAGCCGAACGACCGAGCGCA
GCGAGTCAGTGAGCGAGGAAGCGGAAGAGCGCCTGATGCGGTATTTTCTCCTTACGCATCTGTGCGGTAT
TTCACACCGCAATGGTGCACTCTCAGTACAATCTGCTCTGATGCCGCATAGTTAAGCCAGTATACACTCC
GCTATCGCTACGTGACTGGGTCATGGCTGCGCCCCGACACCCGCCAACACCCGCTGACGCGCCCTGACGG
GCTTGTCTGCTCCCGGCATCCGCTTACAGACAAGCTGTGACCGTCTCCGGGAGCTGCATGTGTCAGAGGT
TTTCACCGTCATCACCGAAACGCGCGAGGCAGCTGCGGTAAAGCTCATCAGCGTGGTCGTGAAGCGATTC
ACAGATGTCTGCCTGTTCATCCGCGTCCAGCTCGTTGAGTTTCTCCAGAAGCGTTAATGTCTGGCTTCTG
ATAAAGCGGGCCATGTTAAGGGCGGTTTTTTCCTGTTTGGTCACTGATGCCTCCGTGTAAGGGGGATTTC
TGTTCATGGGGGTAATGATACCGATGAAACGAGAGAGGATGCTCACGATACGGGTTACTGATGATGAACA
TGCCCGGTTACTGGAACGTTGTGAGGGTAAACAACTGGCGGTATGGATGCGGCGGGACCAGAGAAAAATC
ACTCAGGGTCAATGCCAGCGCTTCGTTAATACAGATGTAGGTGTTCCACAGGGTAGCCAGCAGCATCCTG
CGATGCAGATCCGGAACATAATGGTGCAGGGCGCTGACTTCCGCGTTTCCAGACTTTACGAAACACGGAA
ACCGAAGACCATTCATGTTGTTGCTCAGGTCGCAGACGTTTTGCAGCAGCAGTCGCTTCACGTTCGCTCG
CGTATCGGTGATTCATTCTGCTAACCAGTAAGGCAACCCCGCCAGCCTAGCCGGGTCCTCAACGACAGGA
GCACGATCATGCGCACCCGTGGGGCCGCCATGCCGGCGATAATGGCCTGCTTCTCGCCGAAACGTTTGGT
GGCGGGACCAGTGACGAAGGCTTGAGCGAGGGCGTGCAAGATTCCGAATACCGCAAGCGACAGGCCGATC
ATCGTCGCGCTCCAGCGAAAGCGGTCCTCGCCGAAAATGACCCAGAGCGCTGCCGGCACCTGTCCTACGA
GTTGCATGATAAAGAAGACAGTCATAAGTGCGGCGACGATAGTCATGCCCCGCGCCCACCGGAAGGAGCT
GACTGGGTTGAAGGCTCTCAAGGGCATCGGTCGAGATCCCGGTGCCTAATGAGTGAGCTAACTTACATTA
ATTGCGTTGCGCTCACTGCCCGCTTTCCAGTCGGGAAACCTGTCGTGCCAGCTGCATTAATGAATCGGCC
AACGCGCGGGGAGAGGCGGTTTGCGTATTGGGCGCCAGGGTGGTTTTTCTTTTCACCAGTGAGACGGGCA
ACAGCTGATTGCCCTTCACCGCCTGGCCCTGAGAGAGTTGCAGCAAGCGGTCCACGCTGGTTTGCCCCAG
CAGGCGAAAATCCTGTTTGATGGTGGTTAACGGCGGGATATAACATGAGCTGTCTTCGGTATCGTCGTAT
CCCACTACCGAGATATCCGCACCAACGCGCAGCCCGGACTCGGTAATGGCGCGCATTGCGCCCAGCGCCA
TCTGATCGTTGGCAACCAGCATCGCAGTGGGAACGATGCCCTCATTCAGCATTTGCATGGTTTGTTGAAA
ACCGGACATGGCACTCCAGTCGCCTTCCCGTTCCGCTATCGGCTGAATTTGATTGCGAGTGAGATATTTA
TGCCAGCCAGCCAGACGCAGACGCGCCGAGACAGAACTTAATGGGCCCGCTAACAGCGCGATTTGCTGGT
GACCCAATGCGACCAGATGCTCCACGCCCAGTCGCGTACCGTCTTCATGGGAGAAAATAATACTGTTGAT
GGGTGTCTGGTCAGAGACATCAAGAAATAACGCCGGAACATTAGTGCAGGCAGCTTCCACAGCAATGGCA
TCCTGGTCATCCAGCGGATAGTTAATGATCAGCCCACTGACGCGTTGCGCGAGAAGATTGTGCACCGCCG
CTTTACAGGCTTCGACGCCGCTTCGTTCTACCATCGACACCACCACGCTGGCACCCAGTTGATCGGCGCG
AGATTTAATCGCCGCGACAATTTGCGACGGCGCGTGCAGGGCCAGACTGGAGGTGGCAACGCCAATCAGC
AACGACTGTTTGCCCGCCAGTTGTTGTGCCACGCGGTTGGGAATGTAATTCAGCTCCGCCATCGCCGCTT
CCACTTTTTCCCGCGTTTTCGCAGAAACGTGGCTGGCCTGGTTCACCACGCGGGAAACGGTCTGATAAGA
GACACCGGCATACTCTGCGACATCGTATAACGTTACTGGTTTCACATTCACCACCCTGAATTGACTCTCT
TCCGGGCGCTATCATGCCATACCGCGAAAGGTTTTGCGCCATTCGATGGTGTCCGGGATCTCGACGCTCT
CCCTTATGCGACTCCTGCATTAGGAAGCAGCCCAGTAGTAGGTTGAGGCCGTTGAGCACCGCCGCCGCAA
GGAATGGTGCATGCAAGGAGATGGCGCCCAACAGTCCCCCGGCCACGGGGCCTGCCACCATACCCACGCC
GAAACAAGCGCTCATGAGCCCGAAGTGGCGAGCCCGATCTTCCCCATCGGTGATGTCGGCGATATAGGCG
CCAGCAACCGCACCTGTGGCGCCGGTGATGCCGGCCACGATGCGTCCGGCGTAGAGGATCGAGATCTCGA
TCCCGCGAAATTAATACGACTCACTATAGGGGAATTGTGAGCGGATAACAATTCCCCTCTAGAAATAATT
TTGTTTAACTTTAAGAAGGAGATATACATATG
[915 nt withheld, positions 5204-6118]
GCAGGCGGCCATCATCATCATCATCATTGAGGATCCGAATTCGAGCTCCGTCGACAAGCTTGCGGCCGCA
CTCGAGCACCACCACCACCACCACTGAGATCCGGCTGCTAACAAAGCCCGAAAGGAAGCTGAGTTGGCTG
CTGCCACCGCTGAGCAATAACTAGCATAACCCCTTGGGGCCTCTAAACGGGTCTTGAGGGGTTTTTTGCT
GAAAGGAGGAACTATATCCGGAT
